Addgene plasmid #176995: HMGN1_pLENTI-CAG-IRES-GFP
Purpose: Mammalian lentiviral expression vector encoding HMGN1
Depositing lab: Roger Reeves. Depositing organization: Johns Hopkins University and School of Medicine. Publication: Overexpression screen of chromosome 21 genes reveals modulators of Sonic hedgehog signaling relevant to Down syndrome. Moyer AJ, Fernandez FX, Li Y, Klinedinst DK, Florea LD, Kazuki Y, Oshimura M, Reeves RH. Dis Model Mech. 2023 Apr 1;16(4):dmm049712. doi: 10.1242/dmm.049712. Epub 2023 Apr 13. PubMed 36995257.
Backbone
  Vector backbone: plenti-CAG-gate-FLAG-IRES-GFP
  Backbone manufacturer: Derived from Addgene #107398; KanR replaced with AmpR
  Backbone size w/o insert (bp): 9341
  Vector type: Lentiviral
Growth in bacteria
  Bacterial resistance: Ampicillin, 100 μg/mL
  Growth temperature: 30°C
  Growth strain: NEB Stable
  Copy number: Low Copy
Gene/Insert
  Gene/Insert name: HMGN1 (alt name: HMG14)
  Species: H. sapiens (human)
  Insert size (bp): 312
  Entrez Gene: HMGN1 (a.k.a. HMG14)
  Promoter: CAG
  Cloning method: Gateway Cloning
Resource information
  A portion of this plasmid was derived from a plasmid made by: Derived from Addgene #53904
Terms and licenses: Academic/Nonprofit Terms; Industry Terms: Not Available to Industry
How to cite: HMGN1_pLENTI-CAG-IRES-GFP was a gift from Roger Reeves (Addgene plasmid # 176995 ; http://n2t.net/addgene:176995 ; RRID:Addgene_176995)
