[The description below was written by a language model from this plasmid's Addgene catalogue record and pLannotate feature annotations shown in this document.]
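Description:
HMGN1_pLENTI-CAG-IRES-GFP is a lentiviral expression plasmid for delivering human HMGN1 (also called HMG14), a nucleosome-binding chromatin protein encoded on chromosome 21, into mammalian cells. It is built on a plenti-CAG-gate-FLAG-IRES-GFP Gateway destination backbone in which the original kanamycin marker was replaced by AmpR. In bacteria it is maintained through a ColE1/pUC-type origin with ampicillin selection. The catalogue lists it as low copy even though the annotated origin is of the high-copy class. An f1 origin, a T7 promoter and an SV40 origin also sit in the backbone.

The viral portion has a third-generation, self-inactivating layout. A CMV enhancer/promoter fused to a truncated HIV-1 5' LTR drives genomic RNA production in packaging cells. This is followed by the Ψ packaging signal with a gag fragment, the RRE for Rev-dependent export, the cPPT/CTS, and a ΔU3 3' LTR with a downstream SV40 polyadenylation signal. Between these elements, the CAG promoter (CMV enhancer, chicken β-actin promoter and chimeric intron) transcribes a bicistronic message. The roughly 300 bp HMGN1 coding sequence is flanked by attB1 and attB2 sites left by Gateway recombination, and a partial FLAG tag annotation lies just downstream. The record does not say whether this tag is read in frame with HMGN1. An EMCV IRES then directs translation of EGFP, which marks transduced cells, and a WPRE enhances transcript expression.

The two sequence records (an NGS result and the depositor's sequence) differ slightly in length and start point but show the same feature order. The associated publication describes an overexpression screen of chromosome 21 genes for modulators of Sonic hedgehog signalling relevant to Down syndrome.
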