Features (pLannotate 1.2.2; 30 found; start..end, strand, type, name):
    129..246     +  misc_feature   cPPT/CTS: central polypurine tract and central termination sequence of HIV-1
    344..723     +  enhancer       CMV enhancer: human cytomegalovirus immediate early enhancer
    726..1001    +  promoter       chicken β-actin promoter: No description available
   1002..2010    +  intron         chimeric intron: chimera between introns from chicken β-actin and rabbit β-globin
   2126..2150    +  protein_bind   attB1: mutant version of attB; recombination site for the Gateway® BP reaction BP Clonase™
   2153..2452    +  CDS            HMGN1: HMGN1_HUMAN - Also known as HMG14. Experimental evidence at protein level: Swiss-Prot protein existence level 1. Binds to the inner side of the nucleosomal DNA thus altering the interaction between the DNA and the histone octamer. May be involved in the process which maintains transcribable genes in a unique chromatin conformation. Inhibits the phosphorylation of nucleosomal histones H3 and H2A by RPS6KA5/MSK1 and RPS6KA3/RSK2 (By similarity). From Homo sapiens (Human).
   2457..2481    -  protein_bind   attB2: mutant version of attB; recombination site for the Gateway® BP reaction BP Clonase™
   2504..2524    +  CDS            FLAG (fragment): FLAG® epitope tag, followed by an enterokinase cleavage site
   2548..3108    +  misc_feature   IRES: internal ribosome entry site (IRES) of the encephalomyocarditis virus (EMCV)
   3111..3830    +  CDS            EGFP: the original enhanced GFP (Yang et al., 1996) mammalian codon-optimized
   3841..3871    +  misc_feature   MCS (fragment): pUC18/19 multiple cloning site
   3890..3906    +  misc_feature   MCS (fragment): pBluescript multiple cloning site
   3906..4494    +  misc_feature   WPRE: woodchuck hepatitis virus posttranscriptional regulatory element
   4495..4514    +  misc_feature   MCS (fragment): pBluescript multiple cloning site
   4516..4701    +  CDS            nef (fragment): NEF_HV1Z2 - Experimental evidence at protein level: Swiss-Prot protein existence level 1. Extracellular Nef protein targets CD4(+) T-lymphocytes for apoptosis by interacting with CXCR4 surface receptors. From Human immunodeficiency virus type 1 group M subtype D (isolate Z2/CDC-Z34) (HIV-1).
   4703..4936    +  LTR            3' LTR (ΔU3): self-inactivating 3' long terminal repeat (LTR) from HIV-1
   5008..5129    +  polyA_signal   SV40 poly(A) signal: SV40 polyadenylation signal
   5169..5304    +  rep_origin     SV40 ori: SV40 origin of replication
   5325..5343    -  promoter       T7 promoter: promoter for bacteriophage T7 RNA polymerase
   5366..5724    -  rep_origin     f1 ori (sequence partly withheld): f1 bacteriophage origin of replication; arrow indicates direction of (+) strand synthesis
   5751..5855    +  promoter       AmpR promoter: bla
   5856..6716    +  CDS            AmpR: β-lactamase; bla; confers resistance to ampicillin, carbenicillin, and related antibiotics
   6887..7475    +  rep_origin     ori: high-copy-number ColE1/pMB1/pBR322/pUC origin of replication
   7650..7953    +  enhancer       CMV enhancer: human cytomegalovirus immediate early enhancer
   7954..8153    +  promoter       CMV promoter: human cytomegalovirus (CMV) immediate early promoter
   8171..8351    +  LTR            5' LTR (truncated): truncated 5' long terminal repeat (LTR) from HIV-1
   8398..8523    +  misc_feature   HIV-1 Ψ: packaging signal of human immunodeficiency virus type 1
   8507..8845    +  CDS            HIV-1 gag (fragment): gag protein from human immunodeficiency virus 1; gag
   9022..9255    +  misc_feature   RRE: The Rev response element (RRE) of HIV-1 allows for Rev-dependent mRNA export from the nucleus to the cytoplasm.
   9632..79      +  CDS            Rev (fragment) (across the origin): human immunodeficiency virus 1 (HIV-1) Rev protein; rev; enhances nuclear export of unspliced and incompletely spliced viral mRNAs
>Addgene plasmid #176995 | HMGN1_pLENTI-CAG-IRES-GFP | depositor full sequence | sequence record 343049 | Full Sequence
GACCCGACAGGCCCGAAGGAATAGAAGAAGAAGGTGGAGAGAGAGACAGAGACAGATCCATTCGATTAGT
GAACGGATCGGCACTGCGTGCGCCAATTCTGCAGACAAATGGCAGTATTCATCCACAATTTTAAAAGAAA
AGGGGGGATTGGGGGGTACAGTGCAGGGGAAAGAATAGTAGACATAATAGCAACAGACATACAAACTAAA
GAATTACAAAAACAAATTACAAAAATTCAAAATTTTCGGGTTTATTACAGGGACAGCAGAGATCCAGTTT
GGTTAGTACCGGGCCCGCTCTAGCCCTAGATTTAAATCGATGTACGGGCCAGATATACGCGTTGACATTG
ATTATTGACTAGTTATTAATAGTAATCAATTACGGGGTCATTAGTTCATAGCCCATATATGGAGTTCCGC
GTTACATAACTTACGGTAAATGGCCCGCCTGGCTGACCGCCCAACGACCCCCGCCCATTGACGTCAATAA
TGACGTATGTTCCCATAGTAACGCCAATAGGGACTTTCCATTGACGTCAATGGGTGGACTATTTACGGTA
AACTGCCCACTTGGCAGTACATCAAGTGTATCATATGCCAAGTACGCCCCCTATTGACGTCAATGACGGT
AAATGGCCCGCCTGGCATTATGCCCAGTACATGACCTTATGGGACTTTCCTACTTGGCAGTACATCTACG
TATTAGTCATCGCTATTACCATGGGTCGAGGTGAGCCCCACGTTCTGCTTCACTCTCCCCATCTCCCCCC
CCTCCCCACCCCCAATTTTGTATTTATTTATTTTTTAATTATTTTGTGCAGCGATGGGGGCGGGGGGGGG
GGGGGCGCGCGCCAGGCGGGGCGGGGCGGGGCGAGGGGCGGGGCGGGGCGAGGCGGAGAGGTGCGGCGGC
AGCCAATCAGAGCGGCGCGCTCCGAAAGTTTCCTTTTATGGCGAGGCGGCGGCGGCGGCGGCCCTATAAA
AAGCGAAGCGCGCGGCGGGCGGGAGTCGCTGCGTTGCCTTCGCCCCGTGCCCCGCTCCGCGCCGCCTCGC
GCCGCCCGCCCCGGCTCTGACTGACCGCGTTACTCCCACAGGTGAGCGGGCGGGACGGCCCTTCTCCTCC
GGGCTGTAATTAGCGCTTGGTTTAATGACGGCTCGTTTCTTTTCTGTGGCTGCGTGAAAGCCTTAAAGGG
CTCCGGGAGGGCCCTTTGTGCGGGGGGGAGCGGCTCGGGGGGTGCGTGCGTGTGTGTGTGCGTGGGGAGC
GCCGCGTGCGGCCCGCGCTGCCCGGCGGCTGTGAGCGCTGCGGGCGCGGCGCGGGGCTTTGTGCGCTCCG
CGTGTGCGCGAGGGGAGCGCGGCCGGGGGCGGTGCCCCGCGGTGCGGGGGGGCTGCGAGGGGAACAAAGG
CTGCGTGCGGGGTGTGTGCGTGGGGGGGTGAGCAGGGGGTGTGGGCGCGGCGGTCGGGCTGTAACCCCCC
CCTGCACCCCCCTCCCCGAGTTGCTGAGCACGGCCCGGCTTCGGGTGCGGGGCTCCGTGCGGGGCGTGGC
GCGGGGCTCGCCGTGCCGGGCGGGGGGTGGCGGCAGGTGGGGGTGCCGGGCGGGGCGGGGCCGCCTCGGG
CCGGGGAGGGCTCGGGGGAGGGGCGCGGCGGCCCCGGAGCGCCGGCGGCTGTCGAGGCGCGGCGAGCCGC
AGCCATTGCCTTTTATGGTAATCGTGCGAGAGGGCGCAGGGACTTCCTTTGTCCCAAATCTGGCGGAGCC
GAAATCTGGGAGGCGCCGCCGCACCCCCTCTAGCGGGCGCGGGCGAAGCGGTGCGGCGCCGGCAGGAAGG
AAATGGGCGGGGAGGGCCTTCGTGCGTCGCCGCGCCGCCGTCCCCTTCTCCATCTCCAGCCTCGGGGCTG
CCGCAGGGGGACGGCTGCCTTCGGGGGGGACGGGGCAGGGCGGGGTTCGGCTTCTGGCGTGTGACCGGCG
GCTCTAGAGCCTCTGCTAACCATGTTCATGCCTTCTTCTTTTTCCTACAGCTCCTGGGCAACGTGCTGGT
TATTGTGCTGTCTCATCATTTTGGCAAAGAATTCCCCTAGCCGCGGAATCTAGACTGCCGGATCGAATTG
TCGACGAATTCGGATCTGGCCAATCACAAGTTTGTACAAAAAAGCAGGCTTAATGCCCAAGAGGAAGGTC
AGCTCCGCCGAAGGCGCCGCCAAGGAAGAGCCCAAGAGGAGATCGGCGCGGTTGTCAGCTAAACCTCCTG
CAAAAGTGGAAGCGAAGCCGAAAAAGGCAGCAGCGAAGGATAAATCTTCAGACAAAAAAGTGCAAACAAA
AGGGAAAAGGGGAGCAAAGGGAAAACAGGCCGAAGTGGCTAACCAAGAAACTAAAGAAGACTTACCTGCG
GAAAACGGGGAAACGAAGACTGAGGAGAGTCCAGCCTCTGATGAAGCAGGAGAGAAAGAAGCCAAGTCTG
ATTAGTACCCAGCTTTCTTGTACAAAGTGGTGGGAGGAGGTGGATCTGGCGACTACAAGGACGACGATGA
CAAGTGACTCGAGCGGGATCAATTCCGCCCCCCCCCTAACGTTACTGGCCGAAGCCGCTTGGAATAAGGC
CGGTGTGCGTTTGTCTATATGTTATTTTCCACCATATTGCCGTCTTTTGGCAATGTGAGGGCCCGGAAAC
CTGGCCCTGTCTTCTTGACGAGCATTCCTAGGGGTCTTTCCCCTCTCGCCAAAGGAATGCAAGGTCTGTT
GAATGTCGTGAAGGAAGCAGTTCCTCTGGAAGCTTCTTGAAGACAAACAACGTCTGTAGCGACCCTTTGC
AGGCAGCGGAACCCCCCACCTGGCGACAGGTGCCTCTGCGGCCAAAAGCCACGTGTATAAGATACACCTG
CAAAGGCGGCACAACCCCAGTGCCACGTTGTGAGTTGGATAGTTGTGGAAAGAGTCAAATGGCTCTCCTC
AAGCGTATTCAACAAGGGGCTGAAGGATGCCCAGAAGGTACCCCATTGTATGGGATCTGATCTGGGGCCT
CGGTGCACATGCTTTACATGTGTTTAGTCGAGGTTAAAAAAACGTCTAGGCCCCCCGAACCACGGGGACG
TGGTTTTCCTTTGAAAAACACGATAATACCATGGTGAGCAAGGGCGAGGAGCTGTTCACCGGGGTGGTGC
CCATCCTGGTCGAGCTGGACGGCGACGTAAACGGCCACAAGTTCAGCGTGTCCGGCGAGGGCGAGGGCGA
TGCCACCTACGGCAAGCTGACCCTGAAGTTCATCTGCACCACCGGCAAGCTGCCCGTGCCCTGGCCCACC
CTCGTGACCACCCTGACCTACGGCGTGCAGTGCTTCAGCCGCTACCCCGACCACATGAAGCAGCACGACT
TCTTCAAGTCCGCCATGCCCGAAGGCTACGTCCAGGAGCGCACCATCTTCTTCAAGGACGACGGCAACTA
CAAGACCCGCGCCGAGGTGAAGTTCGAGGGCGACACCCTGGTGAACCGCATCGAGCTGAAGGGCATCGAC
TTCAAGGAGGACGGCAACATCCTGGGGCACAAGCTGGAGTACAACTACAACAGCCACAACGTCTATATCA
TGGCCGACAAGCAGAAGAACGGCATCAAGGTGAACTTCAAGATCCGCCACAACATCGAGGACGGCAGCGT
GCAGCTCGCCGACCACTACCAGCAGAACACCCCCATCGGCGACGGCCCCGTGCTGCTGCCCGACAACCAC
TACCTGAGCACCCAGTCCGCCCTGAGCAAAGACCCCAACGAGAAGCGCGATCACATGGTCCTGCTGGAGT
TCGTGACCGCCGCCGGGATCACTCTCGGCATGGACGAGCTGTACAAGTAAGCGGCCGCGACTCTAGAGTC
GACCTGCAGGCATGCAAGCTTCAGGTAGCCGGCTAACGTTATCAAGCTTATCGATAATCAACCTCTGGAT
TACAAAATTTGTGAAAGATTGACTGGTATTCTTAACTATGTTGCTCCTTTTACGCTATGTGGATACGCTG
CTTTAATGCCTTTGTATCATGCTATTGCTTCCCGTATGGCTTTCATTTTCTCCTCCTTGTATAAATCCTG
GTTGCTGTCTCTTTATGAGGAGTTGTGGCCCGTTGTCAGGCAACGTGGCGTGGTGTGCACTGTGTTTGCT
GACGCAACCCCCACTGGTTGGGGCATTGCCACCACCTGTCAGCTCCTTTCCGGGACTTTCGCTTTCCCCC
TCCCTATTGCCACGGCGGAACTCATCGCCGCCTGCCTTGCCCGCTGCTGGACAGGGGCTCGGCTGTTGGG
CACTGACAATTCCGTGGTGTTGTCGGGGAAATCATCGTCCTTTCCTTGGCTGCTCGCCTGTGTTGCCACC
TGGATTCTGCGCGGGACGTCCTTCTGCTACGTCCCTTCGGCCCTCAATCCAGCGGACCTTCCTTCCCGCG
GCCTGCTGCCGGCTCTGCGGCCTCTTCCGCGTCTTCGCCTTCGCCCTCAGACGAGTCGGATCTCCCTTTG
GGCCGCCTCCCCGCATCGATACCGTCGACCTCGATCGAGACCTAGAAAAACATGGAGCAATCACAAGTAG
CAATACAGCAGCTACCAATGCTGATTGTGCCTGGCTAGAAGCACAAGAGGAGGAGGAGGTGGGTTTTCCA
GTCACACCTCAGGTACCTTTAAGACCAATGACTTACAAGGCAGCTGTAGATCTTAGCCACTTTTTAAAAG
AAAAGGGGGGACTGGAAGGGCTAATTCACTCCCAACGAAGACAAGATCTGCTTTTTGCTTGTACTGGGTC
TCTCTGGTTAGACCAGATCTGAGCCTGGGAGCTCTCTGGCTAACTAGGGAACCCACTGCTTAAGCCTCAA
TAAAGCTTGCCTTGAGTGCTTCAAGTAGTGTGTGCCCGTCTGTTGTGTGACTCTGGTAACTAGAGATCCC
TCAGACCCTTTTAGTCAGTGTGGAAAATCTCTAGCAGTAGTAGTTCATGTCATCTTATTATTCAGTATTT
ATAACTTGCAAAGAAATGAATATCAGAGAGTGAGAGGAACTTGTTTATTGCAGCTTATAATGGTTACAAA
TAAAGCAATAGCATCACAAATTTCACAAATAAAGCATTTTTTTCACTGCATTCTAGTTGTGGTTTGTCCA
AACTCATCAATGTATCTTATCATGTCTGGCTCTAGCTATCCCGCCCCTAACTCCGCCCATCCCGCCCCTA
ACTCCGCCCAGTTCCGCCCATTCTCCGCCCCATGGCTGACTAATTTTTTTTATTTATGCAGAGGCCGAGG
CCGCCTCGGCCTCTGAGCTATTCCAGAAGTAGTGAGGAGGCTTTTTTGGAGGCCTAGGGACGTACCCAAT
TCGCCCTATAGTGAGTCGTATTAGCATGTGAGCAAAAGGCCAGCATAAATCAAAAGAATAGACCGAGATA
GGGT
[37 nt withheld, positions 5395-5431]
AAAGAACGTGGACTCCAACGTCAAAGG
[49 nt withheld, positions 5459-5507]
T
[91 nt withheld, positions 5509-5599]
G
[124 nt withheld, positions 5601-5724]
CAGGTGGCACTTTTCGGGGAAATGTGCGCGGAACCCCTATTTGTTTATTTTTCTAAATACATTCAAATAT
GTATCCGCTCATGAGACAATAACCCTGATAAATGCTTCAATAATATTGAAAAAGGAAGAGTATGAGTATT
CAACATTTCCGTGTCGCCCTTATTCCCTTTTTTGCGGCATTTTGCCTTCCTGTTTTTGCTCACCCAGAAA
CGCTGGTGAAAGTAAAAGATGCTGAAGATCAGTTGGGTGCACGAGTGGGTTACATCGAACTGGATCTCAA
CAGCGGTAAGATCCTTGAGAGTTTTCGCCCCGAAGAACGTTTTCCAATGATGAGCACTTTTAAAGTTCTG
CTATGTGGCGCGGTATTATCCCGTATTGACGCCGGGCAAGAGCAACTCGGTCGCCGCATACACTATTCTC
AGAATGACTTGGTTGAGTACTCACCAGTCACAGAAAAGCATCTTACGGATGGCATGACAGTAAGAGAATT
ATGCAGTGCTGCCATAACCATGAGTGATAACACTGCGGCCAACTTACTTCTGACAACGATCGGAGGACCG
AAGGAGCTAACCGCTTTTTTGCACAACATGGGGGATCATGTAACTCGCCTTGATCGTTGGGAACCGAAGC
TGAATGAAGCCATACCAAACGACGAGCGTGACACCACGATGCCTGTAGCAATGGCAACAACGTTGCGCAA
ACTATTAACTGGCGAACTACTTACTCTAGCTTCCCGGCAACAATTAATAGACTGGATGGAGGCGGATAAA
GTTGCAGGACCACTTCTGCGCTCGGCCCTTCCGGCTGGCTGGTTTATTGCTGATAAATCTGGAGCCGGTG
AGCGTGGGTCTCGCGGTATCATTGCAGCACTGGGGCCAGATGGTAAGCCCTCCCGTATCGTAGTTATCTA
CACGACGGGGAGTCAGGCAACTATGGATGAACGAAATAGACAGATCGCTGAGATAGGTGCCTCACTGATT
AAGCATTGGTAACTGTCAGACCAAGTTTACTCATATATACTTTAGATTGATTTAAAACTTCATTTTTAAT
TTAAAAGGATCTAGGTGAAGATCCTTTTTGATAATCTCATGACCAAAATCCCTTAACGTGAGTTTTCGTT
CCACTGAGCGTCAGACCCCGTAGAAAAGATCAAAGGATCTTCTTGAGATCCTTTTTTTCTGCGCGTAATC
TGCTGCTTGCAAACAAAAAAACCACCGCTACCAGCGGTGGTTTGTTTGCCGGATCAAGAGCTACCAACTC
TTTTTCCGAAGGTAACTGGCTTCAGCAGAGCGCAGATACCAAATACTGTCCTTCTAGTGTAGCCGTAGTT
AGGCCACCACTTCAAGAACTCTGTAGCACCGCCTACATACCTCGCTCTGCTAATCCTGTTACCAGTGGCT
GCTGCCAGTGGCGATAAGTCGTGTCTTACCGGGTTGGACTCAAGACGATAGTTACCGGATAAGGCGCAGC
GGTCGGGCTGAACGGGGGGTTCGTGCACACAGCCCAGCTTGGAGCGAACGACCTACACCGAACTGAGATA
CCTACAGCGTGAGCTATGAGAAAGCGCCACGCTTCCCGAAGGGAGAAAGGCGGACAGGTATCCGGTAAGC
GGCAGGGTCGGAACAGGAGAGCGCACGAGGGAGCTTCCAGGGGGAAACGCCTGGTATCTTTATAGTCCTG
TCGGGTTTCGCCACCTCTGACTTGAGCGTCGATTTTTGTGATGCTCGTCAGGGGGGCGGAGCCTATGGAA
AAACGCCAGCAACGCGGCCTTTTTACGGTTCCTGGCCTTTTGCTGGCCTTTTGCTCACATGTTCTTTCCT
GCGTTATCCCCTGATTCTGTGGATAACCGTATTACCGCCATGCATTAGTTATTAATAGTAATCAATTACG
GGGTCATTAGTTCATAGCCCATATATGGAGTTCCGCGTTACATAACTTACGGTAAATGGCCCGCCTGGCT
GACCGCCCAACGACCCCCGCCCATTGACGTCAATAATGACGTATGTTCCCATAGTAACGCCAATAGGGAC
TTTCCATTGACGTCAATGGGTGGAGTATTTACGGTAAACTGCCCACTTGGCAGTACATCAAGTGTATCAT
ATGCCAAGTACGCCCCCTATTGACGTCAATGACGGTAAATGGCCCGCCTGGCATTATGCCCAGTACATGA
CCTTATGGGACTTTCCTACTTGGCAGTACATCTACGTATTAGTCATCGCTATTACCATGGTGATGCGGTT
TTGGCAGTACATCAATGGGCGTGGATAGCGGTTTGACTCACGGGGATTTCCAAGTCTCCACCCCATTGAC
GTCAATGGGAGTTTGTTTTGGCACCAAAATCAACGGGACTTTCCAAAATGTCGTAACAACTCCGCCCCAT
TGACGCAAATGGGCGGTAGGCGTGTACGGTGGGAGGTCTATATAAGCAGCGCGTTTTGCCTGTACTGGGT
CTCTCTGGTTAGACCAGATCTGAGCCTGGGAGCTCTCTGGCTAACTAGGGAACCCACTGCTTAAGCCTCA
ATAAAGCTTGCCTTGAGTGCTTCAAGTAGTGTGTGCCCGTCTGTTGTGTGACTCTGGTAACTAGAGATCC
CTCAGACCCTTTTAGTCAGTGTGGAAAATCTCTAGCAGTGGCGCCCGAACAGGGACTTGAAAGCGAAAGG
GAAACCAGAGGAGCTCTCTCGACGCAGGACTCGGCTTGCTGAAGCGCGCACGGCAAGAGGCGAGGGGCGG
CGACTGGTGAGTACGCCAAAAATTTTGACTAGCGGAGGCTAGAAGGAGAGAGATGGGTGCGAGAGCGTCA
GTATTAAGCGGGGGAGAATTAGATCGCGATGGGAAAAAATTCGGTTAAGGCCAGGGGGAAAGAAAAAATA
TAAATTAAAACATATAGTATGGGCAAGCAGGGAGCTAGAACGATTCGCAGTTAATCCTGGCCTGTTAGAA
ACATCAGAAGGCTGTAGACAAATACTGGGACAGCTACAACCATCCCTTCAGACAGGATCAGAAGAACTTA
GATCATTATATAATACAGTAGCAACCCTCTATTGTGTGCATCAAAGGATAGAGATAAAAGACACCAAGGA
AGCTTTAGACAAGATAGAGGAAGAGCAAAACAAAAGTAAGACCACCGCACAGCAAGCGGCCGGCCGCGCT
GATCTTCAGACCTGGAGGAGGAGATATGAGGGACAATTGGAGAAGTGAATTATATAAATATAAAGTAGTA
AAAATTGAACCATTAGGAGTAGCACCCACCAAGGCAAAGAGAAGAGTGGTGCAGAGAGAAAAAAGAGCAG
TGGGAATAGGAGCTTTGTTCCTTGGGTTCTTGGGAGCAGCAGGAAGCACTATGGGCGCAGCGTCAATGAC
GCTGACGGTACAGGCCAGACAATTATTGTCTGGTATAGTGCAGCAGCAGAACAATTTGCTGAGGGCTATT
GAGGCGCAACAGCATCTGTTGCAACTCACAGTCTGGGGCATCAAGCAGCTCCAGGCAAGAATCCTGGCTG
TGGAAAGATACCTAAAGGATCAACAGCTCCTGGGGATTTGGGGTTGCTCTGGAAAACTCATTTGCACCAC
TGCTGTGCCTTGGAATGCTAGTTGGAGTAATAAATCTCTGGAACAGATTTGGAATCACACGACCTGGATG
GAGTGGGACAGAGAAATTAACAATTACACAAGCTTAATACACTCCTTAATTGAAGAATCGCAAAACCAGC
AAGAAAAGAATGAACAAGAATTATTGGAATTAGATAAATGGGCAAGTTTGTGGAATTGGTTTAACATAAC
AAATTGGCTGTGGTATATAAAATTATTCATAATGATAGTAGGAGGCTTGGTAGGTTTAAGAATAGTTTTT
GCTGTACTTTCTATAGTGAATAGAGTTAGGCAGGGATATTCACCATTATCGTTTCAGACCCACCTCCCAA
CCCCGAGGG
