Features (pLannotate 1.2.2; 31 found; start..end, strand, type, name):
      1..112     +  promoter       chicken β-actin promoter (fragment): contains a 21-bp deletion relative to the standard chicken β-actin promoter
    113..1129    +  intron         chimeric intron: chimera between introns from chicken β-actin and rabbit β-globin
   1246..1266    +  protein_bind   attB1: mutant version of attB; core recombination site for the Gateway® BP reaction BP Clonase™
   1272..1571    +  CDS            HMGN1: HMGN1_HUMAN - Also known as HMG14. Experimental evidence at protein level: Swiss-Prot protein existence level 1. Binds to the inner side of the nucleosomal DNA thus altering the interaction between the DNA and the histone octamer. May be involved in the process which maintains transcribable genes in a unique chromatin conformation. Inhibits the phosphorylation of nucleosomal histones H3 and H2A by RPS6KA5/MSK1 and RPS6KA3/RSK2 (By similarity). From Homo sapiens (Human).
   1576..1600    -  protein_bind   attB2: mutant version of attB; recombination site for the Gateway® BP reaction BP Clonase™
   1623..1643    +  CDS            FLAG (fragment): FLAG® epitope tag, followed by an enterokinase cleavage site
   1667..2227    +  misc_feature   IRES: internal ribosome entry site (IRES) of the encephalomyocarditis virus (EMCV)
   2230..2949    +  CDS            EGFP: the original enhanced GFP (Yang et al., 1996) mammalian codon-optimized
   2961..2991    +  misc_feature   MCS (fragment): pUC18/19 multiple cloning site
   3010..3026    +  misc_feature   MCS (fragment): pBluescript multiple cloning site
   3026..3614    +  misc_feature   WPRE: woodchuck hepatitis virus posttranscriptional regulatory element
   3615..3634    +  misc_feature   MCS (fragment): pBluescript multiple cloning site
   3636..3821    +  CDS            nef (fragment): NEF_HV1Z2 - Experimental evidence at protein level: Swiss-Prot protein existence level 1. Extracellular Nef protein targets CD4(+) T-lymphocytes for apoptosis by interacting with CXCR4 surface receptors. From Human immunodeficiency virus type 1 group M subtype D (isolate Z2/CDC-Z34) (HIV-1).
   3823..4056    +  LTR            3' LTR (ΔU3): self-inactivating 3' long terminal repeat (LTR) from HIV-1
   4128..4249    +  polyA_signal   SV40 poly(A) signal: SV40 polyadenylation signal
   4289..4424    +  rep_origin     SV40 ori: SV40 origin of replication
   4445..4463    -  promoter       T7 promoter: promoter for bacteriophage T7 RNA polymerase
   4486..4844    -  rep_origin     f1 ori (sequence partly withheld): f1 bacteriophage origin of replication; arrow indicates direction of (+) strand synthesis
   4871..4975    +  promoter       AmpR promoter: bla
   4976..5836    +  CDS            AmpR: β-lactamase; bla; confers resistance to ampicillin, carbenicillin, and related antibiotics
   6007..6595    +  rep_origin     ori: high-copy-number ColE1/pMB1/pBR322/pUC origin of replication
   6770..7073    +  enhancer       CMV enhancer: human cytomegalovirus immediate early enhancer
   7074..7273    +  promoter       CMV promoter: human cytomegalovirus (CMV) immediate early promoter
   7291..7471    +  LTR            5' LTR (truncated): truncated 5' long terminal repeat (LTR) from HIV-1
   7518..7643    +  misc_feature   HIV-1 Ψ: packaging signal of human immunodeficiency virus type 1
   7627..7965    +  CDS            HIV-1 gag (fragment): gag protein from human immunodeficiency virus 1; gag
   8140..8373    +  misc_feature   RRE: The Rev response element (RRE) of HIV-1 allows for Rev-dependent mRNA export from the nucleus to the cytoplasm.
   8750..8850    +  CDS            Rev (fragment): human immunodeficiency virus 1 (HIV-1) Rev protein; rev; enhances nuclear export of unspliced and incompletely spliced viral mRNAs
   8900..9017    +  misc_feature   cPPT/CTS: central polypurine tract and central termination sequence of HIV-1
   9115..9494    +  enhancer       CMV enhancer: human cytomegalovirus immediate early enhancer
   9496..7       +  promoter       chicken β-actin promoter (fragment) (across the origin): contains a 21-bp deletion relative to the standard chicken β-actin promoter
>Addgene plasmid #176995 | HMGN1_pLENTI-CAG-IRES-GFP | addgene full sequence | sequence record 351406 | Addgene NGS Result
GAGGCGGAGAGGTGCGGCGGCAGCCAATCAGAGCGGCGCGCTCCGAAAGTTTCCTTTTATGGCGAGGCGG
CGGCGGCGGCGGCCCTATAAAAAGCGAAGCGCGCGGCGGGCGGGAGTCGCTGCGCGCTGCCTTCGCCCCG
TGCCCCGCTCCGCCGCCGCCTCGCGCCGCCCGCCCCGGCTCTGACTGACCGCGTTACTCCCACAGGTGAG
CGGGCGGGACGGCCCTTCTCCTCCGGGCTGTAATTAGCGCTTGGTTTAATGACGGCTTGTTTCTTTTCTG
TGGCTGCGTGAAAGCCTTGAGGGGCTCCGGGAGGGCCCTTTGTGCGGGGGGAGCGGCTCGGGGGGTGCGT
GCGTGTGTGTGTGCGTGGGGAGCGCCGCGTGCGGCTCCGCGCTGCCCGGCGGCTGTGAGCGCTGCGGGCG
CGGCGCGGGGCTTTGTGCGCTCCGCAGTGTGCGCGAGGGGAGCGCGGCCGGGGGCGGTGCCCCGCGGTGC
GGGGGGGGCTGCGAGGGGAACAAAGGCTGCGTGCGGGGTGTGTGCGTGGGGGGGTGAGCAGGGGGTGTGG
GCGCGTCGGTCGGGCTGCAACCCCCCCTGCACCCCCCTCCCCGAGTTGCTGAGCACGGCCCGGCTTCGGG
TGCGGGGCTCCGTACGGGGCGTGGCGCGGGGCTCGCCGTGCCGGGCGGGGGGTGGCGGCAGGTGGGGGTG
CCGGGCGGGGCGGGGCCGCCTCGGGCCGGGGAGGGCTCGGGGGAGGGGCGCGGCGGCCCCCGGAGCGCCG
GCGGCTGTCGAGGCGCGGCGAGCCGCAGCCATTGCCTTTTATGGTAATCGTGCGAGAGGGCGCAGGGACT
TCCTTTGTCCCAAATCTGTGCGGAGCCGAAATCTGGGAGGCGCCGCCGCACCCCCTCTAGCGGGCGCGGG
GCGAAGCGGTGCGGCGCCGGCAGGAAGGAAATGGGCGGGGAGGGCCTTCGTGCGTCGCCGCGCCGCCGTC
CCCTTCTCCCTCTCCAGCCTCGGGGCTGTCCGCGGGGGGACGGCTGCCTTCGGGGGGGACGGGGCAGGGC
GGGGTTCGGCTTCTGGCGTGTGACCGGCGGCTCTAGAGCCTCTGCTAACCATGTTCATGCCTTCTTCTTT
TTCCTACAGCTCCTGGGCAACGTGCTGGTTATTGTGCTGTCTCATCATTTTGGCAAAGAATTCCCCTAGC
CGCGGAATCTAGACTGCCGGATCGAATTGTCGACGAATTCGGATCTGGCCAATCACAAGTTTGTACAAAA
AAGCAGGCACCATGCCCAAGAGGAAGGTCAGCTCCGCCGAAGGCGCCGCCAAGGAAGAGCCCAAGAGGAG
ATCGGCGCGGTTGTCAGCTAAACCTCCTGCAAAAGTGGAAGCGAAGCCGAAAAAGGCAGCAGCGAAGGAT
AAATCTTCAGACAAAAAAGTGCAAACAAAAGGGAAAAGGGGAGCAAAGGGAAAACAGGCCGAAGTGGCTA
ACCAAGAAACTAAAGAAGACTTACCTGCGGAAAACGGGGAAACGAAGACTGAGGAGAGTCCAGCCTCTGA
TGAAGCAGGAGAGAAAGAAGCCAAGTCTGATTAGAACCCAGCTTTCTTGTACAAAGTGGTGGGAGGAGGT
GGATCTGGCGACTACAAGGACGACGATGACAAGTGACTCGAGCGGGATCAATTCCGCCCCCCCCCTAACG
TTACTGGCCGAAGCCGCTTGGAATAAGGCCGGTGTGCGTTTGTCTATATGTTATTTTCCACCATATTGCC
GTCTTTTGGCAATGTGAGGGCCCGGAAACCTGGCCCTGTCTTCTTGACGAGCATTCCTAGGGGTCTTTCC
CCTCTCGCCAAAGGAATGCAAGGTCTGTTGAATGTCGTGAAGGAAGCAGTTCCTCTGGAAGCTTCTTGAA
GACAAACAACGTCTGTAGCGACCCTTTGCAGGCAGCGGAACCCCCCACCTGGCGACAGGTGCCTCTGCGG
CCAAAAGCCACGTGTATAAGATACACCTGCAAAGGCGGCACAACCCCAGTGCCACGTTGTGAGTTGGATA
GTTGTGGAAAGAGTCAAATGGCTCTCCTCAAGCGTATTCAACAAGGGGCTGAAGGATGCCCAGAAGGTAC
CCCATTGTATGGGATCTGATCTGGGGCCTCGGTGCACATGCTTTACATGTGTTTAGTCGAGGTTAAAAAA
ACGTCTAGGCCCCCCGAACCACGGGGACGTGGTTTTCCTTTGAAAAACACGATAATACCATGGTGAGCAA
GGGCGAGGAGCTGTTCACCGGGGTGGTGCCCATCCTGGTCGAGCTGGACGGCGACGTAAACGGCCACAAG
TTCAGCGTGTCCGGCGAGGGCGAGGGCGATGCCACCTACGGCAAGCTGACCCTGAAGTTCATCTGCACCA
CCGGCAAGCTGCCCGTGCCCTGGCCCACCCTCGTGACCACCCTGACCTACGGCGTGCAGTGCTTCAGCCG
CTACCCCGACCACATGAAGCAGCACGACTTCTTCAAGTCCGCCATGCCCGAAGGCTACGTCCAGGAGCGC
ACCATCTTCTTCAAGGACGACGGCAACTACAAGACCCGCGCCGAGGTGAAGTTCGAGGGCGACACCCTGG
TGAACCGCATCGAGCTGAAGGGCATCGACTTCAAGGAGGACGGCAACATCCTGGGGCACAAGCTGGAGTA
CAACTACAACAGCCACAACGTCTATATCATGGCCGACAAGCAGAAGAACGGCATCAAGGTGAACTTCAAG
ATCCGCCACAACATCGAGGACGGCAGCGTGCAGCTCGCCGACCACTACCAGCAGAACACCCCCATCGGCG
ACGGCCCCGTGCTGCTGCCCGACAACCACTACCTGAGCACCCAGTCCGCCCTGAGCAAAGACCCCAACGA
GAAGCGCGATCACATGGTCCTGCTGGAGTTCGTGACCGCCGCCGGGATCACTCTCGGCATGGACGAGCTG
TACAAGTAAAGCGGCCGCGACTCTAGAGTCGACCTGCAGGCATGCAAGCTTCAGGTAGCCGGCTAACGTT
ATCAAGCTTATCGATAATCAACCTCTGGATTACAAAATTTGTGAAAGATTGACTGGTATTCTTAACTATG
TTGCTCCTTTTACGCTATGTGGATACGCTGCTTTAATGCCTTTGTATCATGCTATTGCTTCCCGTATGGC
TTTCATTTTCTCCTCCTTGTATAAATCCTGGTTGCTGTCTCTTTATGAGGAGTTGTGGCCCGTTGTCAGG
CAACGTGGCGTGGTGTGCACTGTGTTTGCTGACGCAACCCCCACTGGTTGGGGCATTGCCACCACCTGTC
AGCTCCTTTCCGGGACTTTCGCTTTCCCCCTCCCTATTGCCACGGCGGAACTCATCGCCGCCTGCCTTGC
CCGCTGCTGGACAGGGGCTCGGCTGTTGGGCACTGACAATTCCGTGGTGTTGTCGGGGAAATCATCGTCC
TTTCCTTGGCTGCTCGCCTGTGTTGCCACCTGGATTCTGCGCGGGACGTCCTTCTGCTACGTCCCTTCGG
CCCTCAATCCAGCGGACCTTCCTTCCCGCGGCCTGCTGCCGGCTCTGCGGCCTCTTCCGCGTCTTCGCCT
TCGCCCTCAGACGAGTCGGATCTCCCTTTGGGCCGCCTCCCCGCATCGATACCGTCGACCTCGATCGAGA
CCTAGAAAAACATGGAGCAATCACAAGTAGCAATACAGCAGCTACCAATGCTGATTGTGCCTGGCTAGAA
GCACAAGAGGAGGAGGAGGTGGGTTTTCCAGTCACACCTCAGGTACCTTTAAGACCAATGACTTACAAGG
CAGCTGTAGATCTTAGCCACTTTTTAAAAGAAAAGGGGGGACTGGAAGGGCTAATTCACTCCCAACGAAG
ACAAGATCTGCTTTTTGCTTGTACTGGGTCTCTCTGGTTAGACCAGATCTGAGCCTGGGAGCTCTCTGGC
TAACTAGGGAACCCACTGCTTAAGCCTCAATAAAGCTTGCCTTGAGTGCTTCAAGTAGTGTGTGCCCGTC
TGTTGTGTGACTCTGGTAACTAGAGATCCCTCAGACCCTTTTAGTCAGTGTGGAAAATCTCTAGCAGTAG
TAGTTCATGTCATCTTATTATTCAGTATTTATAACTTGCAAAGAAATGAATATCAGAGAGTGAGAGGAAC
TTGTTTATTGCAGCTTATAATGGTTACAAATAAAGCAATAGCATCACAAATTTCACAAATAAAGCATTTT
TTTCACTGCATTCTAGTTGTGGTTTGTCCAAACTCATCAATGTATCTTATCATGTCTGGCTCTAGCTATC
CCGCCCCTAACTCCGCCCATCCCGCCCCTAACTCCGCCCAGTTCCGCCCATTCTCCGCCCCATGGCTGAC
TAATTTTTTTTATTTATGCAGAGGCCGAGGCCGCCTCGGCCTCTGAGCTATTCCAGAAGTAGTGAGGAGG
CTTTTTTGGAGGCCTAGGGACGTACCCAATTCGCCCTATAGTGAGTCGTATTAGCATGTGAGCAAAAGGC
CAGCATAAATCAAAAGAATAGACCGAGATAGGGT
[37 nt withheld, positions 4515-4551]
AAAGAACGTGGACTCCAACGTCAAAGG
[49 nt withheld, positions 4579-4627]
T
[91 nt withheld, positions 4629-4719]
G
[124 nt withheld, positions 4721-4844]
CAGGTGGCACTTTTCGGGGAAATGTGCGCGGAACCCCTATTTGTTTATTTTTCTAAATACATTCAAATAT
GTATCCGCTCATGAGACAATAACCCTGATAAATGCTTCAATAATATTGAAAAAGGAAGAGTATGAGTATT
CAACATTTCCGTGTCGCCCTTATTCCCTTTTTTGCGGCATTTTGCCTTCCTGTTTTTGCTCACCCAGAAA
CGCTGGTGAAAGTAAAAGATGCTGAAGATCAGTTGGGTGCACGAGTGGGTTACATCGAACTGGATCTCAA
CAGCGGTAAGATCCTTGAGAGTTTTCGCCCCGAAGAACGTTTTCCAATGATGAGCACTTTTAAAGTTCTG
CTATGTGGCGCGGTATTATCCCGTATTGACGCCGGGCAAGAGCAACTCGGTCGCCGCATACACTATTCTC
AGAATGACTTGGTTGAGTACTCACCAGTCACAGAAAAGCATCTTACGGATGGCATGACAGTAAGAGAATT
ATGCAGTGCTGCCATAACCATGAGTGATAACACTGCGGCCAACTTACTTCTGACAACGATCGGAGGACCG
AAGGAGCTAACCGCTTTTTTGCACAACATGGGGGATCATGTAACTCGCCTTGATCGTTGGGAACCGAAGC
TGAATGAAGCCATACCAAACGACGAGCGTGACACCACGATGCCTGTAGCAATGGCAACAACGTTGCGCAA
ACTATTAACTGGCGAACTACTTACTCTAGCTTCCCGGCAACAATTAATAGACTGGATGGAGGCGGATAAA
GTTGCAGGACCACTTCTGCGCTCGGCCCTTCCGGCTGGCTGGTTTATTGCTGATAAATCTGGAGCCGGTG
AGCGTGGGTCTCGCGGTATCATTGCAGCACTGGGGCCAGATGGTAAGCCCTCCCGTATCGTAGTTATCTA
CACGACGGGGAGTCAGGCAACTATGGATGAACGAAATAGACAGATCGCTGAGATAGGTGCCTCACTGATT
AAGCATTGGTAACTGTCAGACCAAGTTTACTCATATATACTTTAGATTGATTTAAAACTTCATTTTTAAT
TTAAAAGGATCTAGGTGAAGATCCTTTTTGATAATCTCATGACCAAAATCCCTTAACGTGAGTTTTCGTT
CCACTGAGCGTCAGACCCCGTAGAAAAGATCAAAGGATCTTCTTGAGATCCTTTTTTTCTGCGCGTAATC
TGCTGCTTGCAAACAAAAAAACCACCGCTACCAGCGGTGGTTTGTTTGCCGGATCAAGAGCTACCAACTC
TTTTTCCGAAGGTAACTGGCTTCAGCAGAGCGCAGATACCAAATACTGTTCTTCTAGTGTAGCCGTAGTT
AGGCCACCACTTCAAGAACTCTGTAGCACCGCCTACATACCTCGCTCTGCTAATCCTGTTACCAGTGGCT
GCTGCCAGTGGCGATAAGTCGTGTCTTACCGGGTTGGACTCAAGACGATAGTTACCGGATAAGGCGCAGC
GGTCGGGCTGAACGGGGGGTTCGTGCACACAGCCCAGCTTGGAGCGAACGACCTACACCGAACTGAGATA
CCTACAGCGTGAGCTATGAGAAAGCGCCACGCTTCCCGAAGGGAGAAAGGCGGACAGGTATCCGGTAAGC
GGCAGGGTCGGAACAGGAGAGCGCACGAGGGAGCTTCCAGGGGGAAACGCCTGGTATCTTTATAGTCCTG
TCGGGTTTCGCCACCTCTGACTTGAGCGTCGATTTTTGTGATGCTCGTCAGGGGGGCGGAGCCTATGGAA
AAACGCCAGCAACGCGGCCTTTTTACGGTTCCTGGCCTTTTGCTGGCCTTTTGCTCACATGTTCTTTCCT
GCGTTATCCCCTGATTCTGTGGATAACCGTATTACCGCCATGCATTAGTTATTAATAGTAATCAATTACG
GGGTCATTAGTTCATAGCCCATATATGGAGTTCCGCGTTACATAACTTACGGTAAATGGCCCGCCTGGCT
GACCGCCCAACGACCCCCGCCCATTGACGTCAATAATGACGTATGTTCCCATAGTAACGCCAATAGGGAC
TTTCCATTGACGTCAATGGGTGGAGTATTTACGGTAAACTGCCCACTTGGCAGTACATCAAGTGTATCAT
ATGCCAAGTACGCCCCCTATTGACGTCAATGACGGTAAATGGCCCGCCTGGCATTATGCCCAGTACATGA
CCTTATGGGACTTTCCTACTTGGCAGTACATCTACGTATTAGTCATCGCTATTACCATGGTGATGCGGTT
TTGGCAGTACATCAATGGGCGTGGATAGCGGTTTGACTCACGGGGATTTCCAAGTCTCCACCCCATTGAC
GTCAATGGGAGTTTGTTTTGGCACCAAAATCAACGGGACTTTCCAAAATGTCGTAACAACTCCGCCCCAT
TGACGCAAATGGGCGGTAGGCGTGTACGGTGGGAGGTCTATATAAGCAGCGCGTTTTGCCTGTACTGGGT
CTCTCTGGTTAGACCAGATCTGAGCCTGGGAGCTCTCTGGCTAACTAGGGAACCCACTGCTTAAGCCTCA
ATAAAGCTTGCCTTGAGTGCTTCAAGTAGTGTGTGCCCGTCTGTTGTGTGACTCTGGTAACTAGAGATCC
CTCAGACCCTTTTAGTCAGTGTGGAAAATCTCTAGCAGTGGCGCCCGAACAGGGACTTGAAAGCGAAAGG
GAAACCAGAGGAGCTCTCTCGACGCAGGACTCGGCTTGCTGAAGCGCGCACGGCAAGAGGCGAGGGGCGG
CGACTGGTGAGTACGCCAAAAATTTTGACTAGCGGAGGCTAGAAGGAGAGAGATGGGTGCGAGAGCGTCA
GTATTAAGCGGGGGAGAATTAGATCGCGATGGGAAAAAATTCGGTTAAGGCCAGGGGGAAAGAAAAAATA
TAAATTAAAACATATAGTATGGGCAAGCAGGGAGCTAGAACGATTCGCAGTTAATCCTGGCCTGTTAGAA
ACATCAGAAGGCTGTAGACAAATACTGGGACAGCTACAACCATCCCTTCAGACAGGATCAGAAGAACTTA
GATCATTATATAATACAGTAGCAACCCTCTATTGTGTGCATCAAAGGATAGAGATAAAAGACACCAAGGA
AGCTTTAGACAAGATAGAGGAAGAGCAAAACAAAAGTAAGACCACCGCACAGCAAGCGGCCGGCCGCTGA
TCTTCAGACCTGGAGGAGGAGATATGAGGGACAATTGGAGAAGTGAATTATATAAATATAAAGTAGTAAA
AATTGAACCATTAGGAGTAGCACCCACCAAGGCAAAGAGAAGAGTGGTGCAGAGAGAAAAAAGAGCAGTG
GGAATAGGAGCTTTGTTCCTTGGGTTCTTGGGAGCAGCAGGAAGCACTATGGGCGCAGCGTCAATGACGC
TGACGGTACAGGCCAGACAATTATTGTCTGGTATAGTGCAGCAGCAGAACAATTTGCTGAGGGCTATTGA
GGCGCAACAGCATCTGTTGCAACTCACAGTCTGGGGCATCAAGCAGCTCCAGGCAAGAATCCTGGCTGTG
GAAAGATACCTAAAGGATCAACAGCTCCTGGGGATTTGGGGTTGCTCTGGAAAACTCATTTGCACCACTG
CTGTGCCTTGGAATGCTAGTTGGAGTAATAAATCTCTGGAACAGATTTGGAATCACACGACCTGGATGGA
GTGGGACAGAGAAATTAACAATTACACAAGCTTAATACACTCCTTAATTGAAGAATCGCAAAACCAGCAA
GAAAAGAATGAACAAGAATTATTGGAATTAGATAAATGGGCAAGTTTGTGGAATTGGTTTAACATAACAA
ATTGGCTGTGGTATATAAAATTATTCATAATGATAGTAGGAGGCTTGGTAGGTTTAAGAATAGTTTTTGC
TGTACTTTCTATAGTGAATAGAGTTAGGCAGGGATATTCACCATTATCGTTTCAGACCCACCTCCCAACC
CCGAGGGGACCCGACAGGCCCGAAGGAATAGAAGAAGAAGGTGGAGAGAGAGACAGAGACAGATCCATTC
GATTAGTGAACGGATCGGCACTGCGTGCGCCAATTCTGCAGACAAATGGCAGTATTCATCCACAATTTTA
AAAGAAAAGGGGGGATTGGGGGGTACAGTGCAGGGGAAAGAATAGTAGACATAATAGCAACAGACATACA
AACTAAAGAATTACAAAAACAAATTACAAAAATTCAAAATTTTCGGGTTTATTACAGGGACAGCAGAGAT
CCAGTTTGGTTAGTACCGGGCCCGCTCTAGCCCTAGATTTAAATCGATGTACGGGCCAGATATACGCGTT
GACATTGATTATTGACTAGTTATTAATAGTAATCAATTACGGGGTCATTAGTTCATAGCCCATATATGGA
GTTCCGCGTTACATAACTTACGGTAAATGGCCCGCCTGGCTGACCGCCCAACGACCCCCGCCCATTGACG
TCAATAATGACGTATGTTCCCATAGTAACGCCAATAGGGACTTTCCATTGACGTCAATGGGTGGAGTATT
TACGGTAAACTGCCCACTTGGCAGTACATCAAGTGTATCATATGCCAAGTACGCCCCCTATTGACGTCAA
TGACGGTAAATGGCCCGCCTGGCATTATGCCCAGTACATGACCTTATGGGACTTTCCTACTTGGCAGTAC
ATCTACGTATTAGTCATCGCTATTACCATGGTCGAGGTGAGCCCCACGTTCTGCTTCACTCTCCCCATCT
CCCCCCCCTCCCCACCCCCAATTTTGTATTTATTTATTTTTTAATTATTTTGTGCAGCGATG
